>Addgene plasmid #18785 | pMN cFKT | depositor full sequence | sequence record 8855 | Author sequence
TCAATATTGGCCATTAGCCATATTATTCATTGGTTATATAGCATAAATCAATATTGGCTATTGGCCATTG
CATACGTTGTATCTATATCATAATATGTACATTTATATTGGCTCATGTCCAATATGACCGCCATGTTGGC
ATTGATTATTGACTAGTTATTAATAGTAATCAATTACGGGGTCATTAGTTCATAGCCCATATATGGAGTT
CCGCGTTACATAACTTACGGTAAATGGCCCGCCTGGCTGACCGCCCAACGACCCCCGCCCATTGACGTCA
ATAATGACGTATGTTCCCATAGTAACGCCAATAGGGACTTTCCATTGACGTCAATGGGTGGAGTATTTAC
GGTAAACTGCCCACTTGGCAGTACATCAAGTGTATCATATGCCAAGTCCGCCCCCTATTGACGTCAATGA
CGGTAAATGGCCCGCCTGGCATTATGCCCAGTACATGACCTTACGGGACTTTCCTACTTGGCAGTACATC
TACGTATTAGTCATCGCTATTACCATGGTGATGCGGTTTTGGCAGTACACCAATGGGCGTGGATAGCGGT
TTGACTCACGGGGATTTCCAAGTCTCCACCCCATTGACGTCAATGGGAGTTTGTTTTGGCACCAAAATCA
ACGGGACTTTCCAAAATGTCGTAATAACCCCGCCCCGTTGACGCAAATGGGCGGTAGGCGTGTACGGTGG
GAGGTCTATATAAGCAGAGCTCGTTTAGTGAACCGTCAGATCACTAGAAGCTTTATTGCGGTAGTTTATC
ACAGTTAAATTGCTAACGCAGTCAGTGCTTCTGACACAACAGTCTCGAACTTAAGCTGCAGAAGTTGGTC
GTGAGGCACTGGGCAGGTAAGTATCAAGGTTACAAGACAGGTTTAAGGAGACCAATAGAAACTGGGCTTG
TCGAGACAGAGAAGACTCTTGCGTTTCTGATAGGCACCTATTGGTCTTACTGACATCCACTTTGCCTTTC
TCTCCACAGGTGTCCACTCCCAGTTCAATTACAGCTCTTAAGGCTAGAGTACTTAATACGACTCACTATA
GGCTAGCACCACACAACGGTTTCCCAGGCCTAATAATTTTGTTTAACTTTAAGAAGGAGATATAGCCATG
GGAAACCAAAAGCATTCAAGTGATTTTGTCGTCATTAAAGCGGTCGAGGACGGCGTGAACGTCATCGGTT
TAACGAGAGGAACGGATACGAAATTTCACCATTCCGAAAAACTGGACAAAGGCGAAGTGATTATCGCTCA
GTTTACTGAGCATACCTCTGCCATCAAAGTGAGAGGCAACGCCCTCATCCAGACCGCTTACGGAGAAATG
AAAAGCGAGAAGAAGGGCGCCTTTGGCGCGCTCGAATTCACGCGTGGTACCTCTAGAGTCGACCAGCTGT
ATCCATACGACGTGCCAGATTACGCTGGACACCATCACCACCATCACGCCTGACTGACTAACTAAGCGGC
CGCTTCGAGCAGACATGATAAGATACATTGATGAGTTTGGACAAACCACAACTAGAATGCAGTGAAAAAA
ATGCTTTATTTGTGAAATTTGTGATGCTATTGCTTTATTTGTAACCATTATAAGCTGCAATAAACAAGTT
AACAACAACAATTGCATTCATTTTATGTTTCAGGTTCAGGGGGAGATGTGGGAGGTTTTTTAAAGCAAGT
AAAACCTCTACAAATGTGGTAAAATCGATAAGGATCCGGCTGCTAACAAAGCCCGAAAGGAAGCTGAGTT
GGCTGCTGCCACCGCTGAGCAATAACTAGCATAACCCCTTGGGGCCTCTAAACGGGTCTTGAGGGGTTTT
TTGCTGAAAGGAGGAACTATATAGATCCGGGCTGGCGTAATAGCGAAGAGGCCCGCACCGATCGCCCTTC
CCAACAGTTGCGCAGCCTGAATGGCGAATGG
[124 nt withheld, positions 1922-2045]
C
[56 nt withheld, positions 2047-2102]
AGCTTTACGGCACCTCGACCG
[64 nt withheld, positions 2124-2187]
CCTTTGACGTTGGAGTCCACGTTCTTT
[37 nt withheld, positions 2215-2251]
ACCCTATCTCGGTCTATTCTTTTGATTTATAAGGGATTTTGCCGATTTCGGCCTATTGGTTAAAAAATGA
GCTGATTTAACAAATATTTAACGCGAATTTTAACAAAATATTAACGTTTACAATTTCGCCTGATGCGGTA
TTTTCTCCTTACGCATCTGTGCGGTATTTCACACCGCATATGGTGCACTCTCAGTACAATCTGCTCTGAT
GCCGCATAGTTAAGCCAGCCCCGACACCCGCCAACACCCGCTGACGCGCCCTGACGGGCTTGTCTGCTCC
CGGCATCCGCTTACAGACAAGCTGTGACCGTCTCCGGGAGCTGCATGTGTCAGAGGTTTTCACCGTCATC
ACCGAAACGCGCGAGACGAAAGGGCCTCGTGATACGCCTATTTTTATAGGTTAATGTCATGATAATAATG
GTTTCTTAGACGTCAGGTGGCACTTTTCGGGGAAATGTGCGCGGAACCCCTATTTGTTTATTTTTCTAAA
TACATTCAAATATGTATCCGCTCATGAGACAATAACCCTGATAAATGCTTCAATAATATTGAAAAAGGAA
GAGTATGAGTATTCAACATTTCCGTGTCGCCCTTATTCCCTTTTTTGCGGCATTTTGCCTTCCTGTTTTT
GCTCACCCAGAAACGCTGGTGAAAGTAAAAGATGCTGAAGATCAGTTGGGTGCACGAGTGGGTTACATCG
AACTGGATCTCAACAGCGGTAAGATCCTTGAGAGTTTTCGCCCCGAAGAACGTTTTCCAATGATGAGCAC
TTTTAAAGTTCTGCTATGTGGCGCGGTATTATCCCGTATTGACGCCGGGCAAGAGCAACTCGGTCGCCGC
ATACACTATTCTCAGAATGACTTGGTTGAGTACTCACCAGTCACAGAAAAGCATCTTACGGATGGCATGA
CAGTAAGAGAATTATGCAGTGCTGCCATAACCATGAGTGATAACACTGCGGCCAACTTACTTCTGACAAC
GATCGGAGGACCGAAGGAGCTAACCGCTTTTTTGCACAACATGGGGGATCATGTAACTCGCCTTGATCGT
TGGGAACCGGAGCTGAATGAAGCCATACCAAACGACGAGCGTGACACCACGATGCCTGTAGCAATGGCAA
CAACGTTGCGCAAACTATTAACTGGCGAACTACTTACTCTAGCTTCCCGGCAACAATTAATAGACTGGAT
GGAGGCGGATAAAGTTGCAGGACCACTTCTGCGCTCGGCCCTTCCGGCTGGCTGGTTTATTGCTGATAAA
TCTGGAGCCGGTGAGCGTGGGTCTCGCGGTATCATTGCAGCACTGGGGCCAGATGGTAAGCCCTCCCGTA
TCGTAGTTATCTACACGACGGGGAGTCAGGCAACTATGGATGAACGAAATAGACAGATCGCTGAGATAGG
TGCCTCACTGATTAAGCATTGGTAACTGTCAGACCAAGTTTACTCATATATACTTTAGATTGATTTAAAA
CTTCATTTTTAATTTAAAAGGATCTAGGTGAAGATCCTTTTTGATAATCTCATGACCAAAATCCCTTAAC
GTGAGTTTTCGTTCCACTGAGCGTCAGACCCCGTAGAAAAGATCAAAGGATCTTCTTGAGATCCTTTTTT
TCTGCGCGTAATCTGCTGCTTGCAAACAAAAAAACCACCGCTACCAGCGGTGGTTTGTTTGCCGGATCAA
GAGCTACCAACTCTTTTTCCGAAGGTAACTGGCTTCAGCAGAGCGCAGATACCAAATACTGTCCTTCTAG
TGTAGCCGTAGTTAGGCCACCACTTCAAGAACTCTGTAGCACCGCCTACATACCTCGCTCTGCTAATCCT
GTTACCAGTGGCTGCTGCCAGTGGCGATAAGTCGTGTCTTACCGGGTTGGACTCAAGACGATAGTTACCG
GATAAGGCGCAGCGGTCGGGCTGAACGGGGGGTTCGTGCACACAGCCCAGCTTGGAGCGAACGACCTACA
CCGAACTGAGATACCTACAGCGTGAGCTATGAGAAAGCGCCACGCTTCCCGAAGGGAGAAAGGCGGACAG
GTATCCGGTAAGCGGCAGGGTCGGAACAGGAGAGCGCACGAGGGAGCTTCCAGGGGGAAACGCCTGGTAT
CTTTATAGTCCTGTCGGGTTTCGCCACCTCTGACTTGAGCGTCGATTTTTGTGATGCTCGTCAGGGGGGC
GGAGCCTATGGAAAAACGCCAGCAACGCGGCCTTTTTACGGTTCCTGGCCTTTTGCTGGCCTTTTGCTCA
CATGGCTCGACAGATCT
Features (pLannotate 1.2.2; 18 found; start..end, strand, type, name):
    140..517     +  enhancer       CMV enhancer: human cytomegalovirus immediate early enhancer
    519..718     +  promoter       CMV promoter: human cytomegalovirus (CMV) immediate early promoter
    857..989     +  intron         chimeric intron: chimera between introns from human β-globin and immunoglobulin heavy chain genes
   1034..1052    +  promoter       T7 promoter: promoter for bacteriophage T7 RNA polymerase
   1088..1110    +  RBS            RBS: efficient ribosome binding site from bacteriophage T7 gene 10 (Olins and Rangwala, 1989)
   1124..1345    +  CDS            mtrB: MTRB_BACSU - Experimental evidence at protein level: Swiss-Prot protein existence level 1. Required for transcription attenuation control in the trp operon. This trans-acting factor binds to trinucleotide repeats (GAG or UAG) located in the trp leader transcript causing transcription termination. Binds the leader RNA only in presence of L-tryptophan. From Bacillus subtilis (strain 168).
   1403..1426    +  CDS            HA (fragment): HA (human influenza hemagglutinin) epitope tag
   1489..1610    -  polyA_signal   SV40 poly(A) signal: SV40 polyadenylation signal
   1633..1701    -  CDS            large T antigen (fragment): large T antigen from SV40 (simian virus 40)
   1719..1768    +  CDS            SET1 (fragment): solubility-enhancement tag derived from T7 phage gene 10B
   1776..1823    +  terminator     T7 terminator: transcription terminator for bacteriophage T7 RNA polymerase
   1851..1918    +  CDS            lacZα (fragment): LacZα fragment of β-galactosidase; lacZ fragment
   1922..2377    +  rep_origin     f1 ori (sequence partly withheld): f1 bacteriophage origin of replication; arrow indicates direction of (+) strand synthesis
   2380..2479    -  misc_feature   bom (fragment): basis of mobility region from pBR322
   2581..2616    -  CDS            rop (fragment): Rop protein, which maintains plasmids at low copy number; rop
   2711..2815    +  promoter       AmpR promoter: bla
   2816..3676    +  CDS            AmpR: β-lactamase; bla; confers resistance to ampicillin, carbenicillin, and related antibiotics
   3847..4435    +  rep_origin     ori: high-copy-number ColE1/pMB1/pBR322/pUC origin of replication
