[The description below was written by a language model from this plasmid's Addgene catalogue record and pLannotate feature annotations shown in this document.]
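Description:
pMN cFKT is a mammalian expression plasmid of about 4.5 kb that encodes an epitope-tagged version of TRAP, the tryptophan RNA-binding attenuation protein (mtrB) of Bacillus subtilis. The record does not name the parental backbone. The plasmid is propagated in E. coli through a high-copy ColE1/pUC-type origin and selected with ampicillin via the bla gene. An f1 origin is also present, which would allow single-stranded DNA production. The short annotated fragments of lacZα, bom, rop, SV40 large T antigen and a T7 gene 10-derived tag appear to be backbone remnants rather than functional parts.

Expression in mammalian cells is driven by the human CMV immediate-early enhancer and promoter, followed by a chimeric β-globin/immunoglobulin intron that promotes efficient mRNA processing, with an SV40 polyadenylation signal annotated downstream of the coding region. Between the intron and the coding sequence lie a T7 promoter and a phage T7 gene 10 ribosome binding site, and a T7 terminator lies further downstream. This arrangement could also permit T7-driven transcription or bacterial expression, although the record does not state that use.

The roughly 330 bp insert carries C-terminal HA and 6xHis tags. The feature table detects only the HA tag. According to the depositor, a glycine was inserted after the initiator methionine to preserve a Kozak consensus. Residue 60 is asparagine, as in Bacillus amyloliquefaciens, rather than the B. subtilis glutamic acid, and the codon usage mixes human and the two Bacillus species.

TRAP binds GAG/UAG trinucleotide repeats in RNA in the presence of tryptophan. The associated publication concerns translational repression by sequence-specific RNA-protein interactions in the 5′-UTR, which suggests this plasmid supplies the RNA-binding protein for such experiments.
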