Addgene plasmid #18785: pMN cFKT
Depositing lab: Han Htun. Depositing organization: University of California, Los Angeles (UCLA). Publication: Different modes and potencies of translational repression by sequence-specific RNA-protein interaction at the 5'-UTR. Nie M, Htun H. Nucleic Acids Res. 2006 . 34(19):5528-40. 10.1093/nar/gkl584 PubMed 17023487.
Backbone
  Vector backbone: n/a
  Backbone size w/o insert (bp): 4200
  Vector type: Mammalian Expression
Growth in bacteria
  Bacterial resistance: Ampicillin, 100 μg/mL
  Growth temperature: 37°C
  Growth strain: DH5alpha
  Copy number: Unknown
Gene/Insert
  Gene/Insert name: TRAP (alt names: tryptophan RNA-binding attenuation protein; mtrB)
  Species: Bacillus subtilis
  Insert size (bp): 330
  Entrez Gene: mtrB
  Tag / fusion protein: HA (C terminal on insert); 6xHis (C terminal on insert)
  Cloning method: Restriction Enzyme
  Sequencing primers: 5′ T7
Terms and licenses: Academic/Nonprofit Terms; Industry Terms: Not Available to Industry
Depositor comments: Mammalian expression vector for the expression of HA and His6 epitope-tagged TRAP. There is a single amino acid (glycine) insertion between translational initiator codon and second amino acid of TRAP (asparagine) to maintain Kozak consensus sequence. Also, there is a single amino acid difference at amino acid #60 which has an asparagine (N) as in Bacillus amyloliquefaciens rather than glutamic acid (E) as in Bacillus subtilis. Codons are a mixture of human, Bacillus amyloliquefaciens, and Bacillus subtilis.
How to cite: pMN cFKT was a gift from Han Htun (Addgene plasmid # 18785 ; http://n2t.net/addgene:18785 ; RRID:Addgene_18785)
