>Addgene plasmid #18785 | pMN cFKT | addgene partial sequence | sequence record 24630 | T7 5'-TAATACGACTCACTATAGGG-3'
CACGGTTTCNGGCCTATATTTTGTTTACTTTAAAAGGAGATATAGCCATGGGAAACCAAAAGCATNCNTG
TGATTTTGTCGTCATTAAAGCGGTCGAGGACGGCGTGAACGTCATCGGTTTAACGAGAGGAACGGATACG
AAATTTCACCATTCCGAAAAACTGGACAAAGGCGAAGTGATTATCGCTCAGTTTACTGAGCATACCTCTG
CCATCAAAGTGAGAGGCAACGCCCTCATCCAGACCGCTTACGGAGAAATGAAAAGCGAGAAGAAGGGCGC
CTTTGGCGCGCTCGAATTCACGCGTGGTACCTCTAGAGTCGACCAGCTGTATCCATACGACGTGCCAGAT
TACGCTGGACACCATCACCACCATCACGCCTGACTGACTAACTAAGCGGCCGCTTCGAGCAGACATGATA
AGATACATTGATGAGTTTGGACAAACCACAACTAGAATGCAGTGAAAAAAATGCTTTATTTGTGAAATTT
GTGATGCTATTGCTTTATTTGTAACCATTATAAGCTGCAATAAACAAGTTAACAACAACAATTGCATTCA
TTTTATGTTTCAGGTTCAGGGGGAGATGTGGGAGGTTTTTTAAAGCAAGTAAAACCTCTACAAATGTGGT
AAATTCGATAAGGATCCTCGGNGCTAACCAAGCCCGNAAAGGAAGCTGNGTTGNCTGCTGCCACCGCTGA
AGCATNACTACATACCCCCTNGGGGCCTCTAACGGGNTCTGAGGGGTTTTTGCTGAAGGGAGGACTATAT
AGATCCGGCTGGCGTATANCGAAAAGCCGCCCCGACGCCTCCCACAGTTGNCACCTGANTGGGATGGCCG
CCTGNGNGNNNTTATAGCGCGGGNGG
